Addgene plasmid #231585: pInducer20 ALPK1 WT
Purpose: ALPK1 WT gene under control of a doxycycline-inducible promoter
Depositing lab: Thomas Henry. Depositing organization: INSERM U1111,Centre International de Recherche en Infectiologie (CIRI). Publication: IFN-gamma licenses normal and pathogenic ALPK1/TIFA pathway in human monocytes. Martin A, Caron S, Marcotte M, Bronnec P, Garneret E, Martel N, Maalouf G, Seve P, Saadoun D, Jamilloux Y, Henry T. iScience. 2024 Dec 10;28(1):111563. doi: 10.1016/j.isci.2024.111563. eCollection 2025 Jan 17. PubMed 39868044.
Backbone
  Vector backbone: pINDUCER20
  Backbone manufacturer: Addgene 44012
  Vector type: Mammalian Expression, Lentiviral
Growth in bacteria
  Bacterial resistance: Ampicillin, 100 μg/mL
  Growth temperature: 37°C
  Growth strain: NEB Stable
  Copy number: Unknown
Gene/Insert
  Gene/Insert name: ALPK1 (alt name: alpha kinase 1)
  Species: H. sapiens (human)
  Insert size (bp): 3735
  Entrez Gene: ALPK1 (a.k.a. 8430410J10Rik, LAK, ROSAH)
  Promoter: doxycycline
  Tag / fusion protein: 3X flag (N terminal on insert)
  Cloning method: Gene Synthesis
  Sequencing primers: 5′ GTCCAGTGTGGTGGaATTC; 3′ GCCACTGTGCTGGATATCA
Terms and licenses: Academic/Nonprofit Terms; Industry Terms: Not Available to Industry
How to cite: pInducer20 ALPK1 WT was a gift from Thomas Henry (Addgene plasmid # 231585 ; http://n2t.net/addgene:231585 ; RRID:Addgene_231585)
