[The description below was written by a language model from this plasmid's Addgene catalogue record and pLannotate feature annotations shown in this document.]
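Description:
pInducer20 ALPK1 WT is a 13.9 kb HIV-1-based lentiviral vector for doxycycline-inducible expression of wild-type human alpha kinase 1 (ALPK1) in mammalian cells, built on the pINDUCER20 backbone. In bacteria it is maintained through a high-copy ColE1/pUC-type origin and selected with ampicillin (AmpR, β-lactamase). The viral framework comprises a truncated 5' LTR, the Ψ packaging signal with an adjoining gag fragment, the Rev response element, cPPT/CTS, WPRE and a ΔU3 self-inactivating 3' LTR. These elements allow the genome to be packaged when helper functions are supplied in trans and integrated into target cells without reconstituting an active viral promoter.

The payload is an all-in-one Tet-On system. The synthesized ALPK1 open reading frame (about 3.7 kb) carries an N-terminal 3xFLAG tag for detection or immunoprecipitation. It sits between attB1 and attB2 Gateway sites, downstream of a tetracycline response element fused to a minimal CMV promoter. A second, constitutive cassette uses the human ubiquitin C promoter to drive rtTA3, the reverse tetracycline transactivator, followed by an EMCV IRES and NeoR/KanR. Transduced cells can therefore be selected with G418 while expressing the transactivator from the same transcript. In the presence of doxycycline, rtTA3 binds the tetO repeats and switches on FLAG-ALPK1 expression.

The construct is suited to making stable cell lines with titratable, temporally controlled ALPK1 expression. The associated publication concerns the ALPK1/TIFA innate immune pathway in human monocytes. The "WT" designation suggests it serves as the reference for variant forms, although the record does not describe any such companion constructs.
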