Features (pLannotate 1.2.2; 34 found; start..end, strand, type, name):
   1700..1765    -  CDS            3xFLAG: three tandem FLAG® epitope tags, followed by an enterokinase cleavage site
   1808..1832    -  protein_bind   attB1: mutant version of attB; recombination site for the Gateway® BP reaction BP Clonase™
   1962..2000    -  promoter       minimal CMV promoter: human cytomegalovirus (CMV) immediate early promoter
   2018..2185    -  protein_bind   tetracycline response element (fragment): contains seven copies of the tetracycline operator tetO tetracycline repressor TetR
   2232..2349    -  misc_feature   cPPT/CTS: central polypurine tract and central termination sequence of HIV-1
   2394..2494    -  CDS            Rev (fragment): human immunodeficiency virus 1 (HIV-1) Rev protein; rev; enhances nuclear export of unspliced and incompletely spliced viral mRNAs
   2871..3104    -  misc_feature   RRE: The Rev response element (RRE) of HIV-1 allows for Rev-dependent mRNA export from the nucleus to the cytoplasm.
   3279..3617    -  CDS            HIV-1 gag (fragment): gag protein from human immunodeficiency virus 1; gag
   3601..3726    -  misc_feature   HIV-1 Ψ: packaging signal of human immunodeficiency virus type 1
   3773..4030    -  LTR            5' LTR (truncated): truncated 5' long terminal repeat (LTR) from HIV-1
   4078..4407    -  CDS            nef (fragment): NEF_HV1BR - Experimental evidence at protein level: Swiss-Prot protein existence level 1. Extracellular Nef protein targets CD4(+) T-lymphocytes for apoptosis by interacting with CXCR4 surface receptors (PubMed:14990729). From Human immunodeficiency virus type 1 group M subtype B (isolate BRU/LAI) (HIV-1).
   4574..4657    -  polyA_signal   SV40 poly(A) signal (fragment): SV40 polyadenylation signal
   4689..4711    -  protein_bind   lac operator (fragment): The lac repressor binds to the lac operator to inhibit transcription in E. coli. This inhibition can be relieved by adding lactose or isopropyl-β-D-thiogalactopyranoside (IPTG). lac repressor encoded by lacI
   4715..4745    -  promoter       lac promoter: promoter for the E. coli lac operon
   4760..4781    -  protein_bind   CAP binding site: CAP binding activates transcription in the presence of cAMP. E. coli catabolite activator protein
   4794..4831    -  CDS            lacI (fragment): lac repressor; lacI; The lac repressor binds to the lac operator to inhibit transcription in E. coli. This inhibition can be relieved by adding lactose or isopropyl-β-D-thiogalactopyranoside (IPTG).
   4856..4949    -  rep_origin     SV40 ori (fragment): SV40 origin of replication
   4955..5009    -  CDS            lacI (fragment): lac repressor; lacI; The lac repressor binds to the lac operator to inhibit transcription in E. coli. This inhibition can be relieved by adding lactose or isopropyl-β-D-thiogalactopyranoside (IPTG).
   5192..5780    -  rep_origin     ori: high-copy-number ColE1/pMB1/pBR322/pUC origin of replication
   5951..6811    -  CDS            AmpR: β-lactamase; bla; confers resistance to ampicillin, carbenicillin, and related antibiotics
   6812..6916    -  promoter       AmpR promoter: bla
   7121..7354    -  LTR            3' LTR (ΔU3): self-inactivating 3' long terminal repeat (LTR) from HIV-1
   7356..7421    -  CDS            nef (fragment): NEF_HV1Z2 - Experimental evidence at protein level: Swiss-Prot protein existence level 1. Extracellular Nef protein targets CD4(+) T-lymphocytes for apoptosis by interacting with CXCR4 surface receptors. From Human immunodeficiency virus type 1 group M subtype D (isolate Z2/CDC-Z34) (HIV-1).
   7429..8017    -  misc_feature   WPRE: woodchuck hepatitis virus posttranscriptional regulatory element
   8029..8049    -  misc_feature   MCS (fragment): pBluescript multiple cloning site
   8083..8166    -  CDS            large T antigen (fragment): large T antigen from SV40 (simian virus 40)
   8194..8988    -  CDS            NeoR/KanR: aminoglycoside phosphotransferase from Tn5; aph(3')-II (or nptII); confers resistance to neomycin, kanamycin, and G418 (Geneticin®)
   9004..9466    -  misc_feature   IRES: internal ribosome entry site (IRES) of the encephalomyocarditis virus (EMCV)
   9639..9749    -  CDS            VP48: 3 tandem repeats of the minimal activation domain of herpes simplex virus VP16 (Cheng et al., 2013)
   9679..10376   -  CDS            rtTA3 (fragment): reverse tetracycline transactivator 3 activates expression from Tet-responsive promoters in the presence of doxycycline
  10435..11646   -  promoter       UbC promoter: human ubiquitin C promoter
  11664..11699   -  promoter       PGK promoter (fragment): mouse phosphoglycerate kinase 1 promoter
  11811..11835   +  protein_bind   attB2: mutant version of attB; recombination site for the Gateway® BP reaction BP Clonase™
  11853..1687    -  CDS            ALPK1 (across the origin): ALPK1_HUMAN - Also known as KIAA1527 From Homo sapiens (Human).
>Addgene plasmid #231585 | pInducer20 ALPK1 WT | addgene full sequence | sequence record 460523 | Addgene NGS Result
TAGAATAATCTGAGGGTTCTGTTTCTGTTTCGACGTCCTGGTCCAGGCTCACGCGGAAGGCGTCGCTGTG
TGTCCAATTCCGTCTGCCACCTCTCCGCAGCTCTCTTTGCACGTTCTTTCCCATCAGAGAGCTGCTGATC
CCGGTATCGCGCTGGCAGTGGGGTTTCTCCTGGGTTGTGCTGACGGTGTCGATATTCTTAATCTCAGTCT
TCAGTGCGGTTATACAAACACCGGTCTTGGCGTCCTTTTGCTCGTTCTTATTATTGCCGCAGTCGCTCTC
GAACACCTCGCAGACACTGGTGTGATGTTGAGAGTAAGTATCGAGAATCTTCTGAAAGTCTCCCTGGCCG
TGAAGAATCAGCTTGTCAAGACGACATTCAAAGCTTTCAGGCACGTATGAGCGATCGTCAACGTTAGAAA
ATGACTGCACCTGAAGGTGCTCTTTGACTTGTGCGATAACTGACATCACCTCTTGGGATAAGGCTTCCCG
ATCTTGAGAACGGCTACTGGTTGAAAAGTTATAGAGTTTACCCATAGCCTCTTTGCAAAGTTGGCTAGCC
GCGTGCACGGTGCCGGTTTCGCCGTGCAACCGCCGATGAACGGTTGTCAGGCCAAACGCGGCCTTTACGA
AGGAATGCAATTCTTGCTTGCCTGTTACGGGTTCGTCGTCCCGTTTCGTAAGAAGACCGATTTCGAAAGC
TTCCTTTGCCTCGCAGAGGTGAAGATTCTTCAGCTCGGGCGGGCAATCGTTGGAGCTGCTATATGACAGC
AGGCATGTACCCCTTATGTTGACGGCGGTCAGTACGAAAAGAGGGGTGTAAGCGCTAAAAGCGGCGGCCA
ATTTACATGCCTCAGCGGCGCTGAGGAGATGATGATCGAATTCTTTCAAGAGGGACAGGTTGATCTGAGG
GTTATTCTTGAATTTCTCGTAGTCATTCTTGGACATGCTGACGAAAATATCAGCAAGGATGCCGAGGCTG
GTACTCAACCCTTTCTTGTCGGGTTGGGGCAGAGCAAGGTAGCCCACGATACTAGCCCAGATCAATTCGG
CAGCCTCATACCACATTCCGAGTTTCTGGAGTATTTGTCCCCTAATTTGGATGCACACGCTTTGGACAAG
AACTTTATCTGACTCGTTCCTATAAAGCCAAGTGCCGGTCGCACCGTTATTAGAGATCAAGCTAGAGAGG
ATGTATTCGGCCTTGAGCAACTTACCACTATTAACGCTAATCCTTGCCTGCCTGATGACGACTTGTGGAG
CTATAGGTGTAGCGGGTTGAAGTTTATGAAGGCCCTTAGCCACTTGGAGCAGCTTACCGGACACATCAAG
GCCGTACAGAAATCGATCTACGAGAAAGACGATCGCAGCTGCCGCAGCGCAATCTCTTGCAAGTATTGAC
GCCCGAAGGCTGGCCAACAGTTGTTGCAGTCCAGCACCGATGACGTCTTTCAAATTCGTCTTATCTTCGG
GCCCGACTGCCTGCTTATATTGCCATTTCTCGGGAACAAAAGGCCATTTCATCTCTTTGGCTTCTTGAAT
GAGAGTTCTCAGTTCGGACGGAAGCAGGGCCCTACACCTTTGATCTTCGGATTTATCTTCCTCGCTAACG
TCAGGAGCCTCAAGAAGTAATTGGTCGAGGACCTGTTTACATTCTTGAAGGAGCACAGCGACTACTTTCT
GGTTGTTCGCGGCCGCAAGCTTGTCATCGTCATCCTTGTAATCGATGTCATGATCTTTATAATCACCGTC
ATGGTCTTTGTAGTCCATGGTGGTACCGGATCCAGTCGACTGAATTGGTTCCTTTAAAGCCTGCTTTTTT
GTACAAACTTGTTGATATCTGCAGAATTCCACCACACTGGACTAGTTCGGGGCCGCGGAGGCTGGATCGG
TCCCGGTGTCTTCTATGGAGGTCAAAACAGCGTGGATGGCGTCTCCAGGCGATCTGACGGTTCACTAAAC
GAGCTCTGCTTATATAGGCCTCCCACCGTACACGCCTACCTCGACCCGGGTACCGAGCTCGACTTTCACT
TTTCTCTATCACTGATAGGGAGTGGTAAACTCGACTTTCACTTTTCTCTATCACTGATAGGGAGTGGTAA
ACTCGACTTTCACTTTTCTCTATCACTGATAGGGAGTGGTAAACTCGACTTTCACTTTTCTCTATCACTG
ATAGGGAGTGGTAAAGGATCCTAGTCCAAACTGGATCTCTGCTGTCCCTGTAATAAACCCGAAAATTTTG
AATTTTTGTAATTTGTTTTTGTAATTCTTTAGTTTGTATGTCTGTTGCTATTATGTCTACTATTCTTTCC
CCTGCACTGTACCCCCCAATCCCCCCTTTTCTTTTAAAATTGTGGATGAATACTGCCATTTGTGAATTCG
GCGATACCGTCGAGATCCGTTCACTAATCGAATGGATCTGTCTCTGTCTCTCTCTCCACCTTCTTCTTCT
ATTCCTTCGGGCCTGTCGGGTCCCCTCGGGGTTGGGAGGTGGGTCTGAAACGATAATGGTGAATATCCCT
GCCTAACTCTATTCACTATAGAAAGTACAGCAAAAACTATTCTTAAACCTACCAAGCCTCCTACTATCAT
TATGAATAATTTTATATACCACAGCCAATTTGTTATGTTAAACCAATTCCACAAACTTGCCCATTTATCT
AATTCCAATAATTCTTGTTCATTCTTTTCTTGCTGGTTTTGCGATTCTTCAATTAAGGAGTGTATTAAGC
TTGTGTAATTGTTAATTTCTCTGTCCCACTCCATCCAGGTCGTGTGATTCCAAATCTGTTCCAGAGATTT
ATTACTCCAACTAGCATTCCAAGGCACAGCAGTGGTGCAAATGAGTTTTCCAGAGCAACCCCAAATCCCC
AGGAGCTGTTGATCCTTTAGGTATCTTTCCACAGCCAGGATTCTTGCCTGGAGCTGCTTGATGCCCCAGA
CTGTGAGTTGCAACAGATGCTGTTGCGCCTCAATAGCCCTCAGCAAATTGTTCTGCTGCTGCACTATACC
AGACAATAATTGTCTGGCCTGTACCGTCAGCGTCATTGACGCTGCGCCCATAGTGCTTCCTGCTGCTCCC
AAGAACCCAAGGAACAAAGCTCCTATTCCCACTGCTCTTTTTTCTCTCTGCACCACTCTTCTCTTTGCCT
TGGTGGGTGCTACTCCTAATGGTTCAATTTTTACTACTTTATATTTATATAATTCACTTCTCCAATTGTC
CCTCATATCTCCTCCTCCAGGTCTGAAGATCAGCGGCCGGCCGCTTGCTGTGCGGTGGTCTTACTTTTGT
TTTGCTCTTCCTCTATCTTGTCTAAAGCTTCCTTGGTGTCTTTTATCTCTATCCTTTGATGCACACAATA
GAGGGTTGCTACTGTATTATATAATGATCTAAGTTCTTCTGATCCTGTCTGAAGGGATGGTTGTAGCTGT
CCCAGTATTTGTCTACAGCCTTCTGATGTTTCTAACAGGCCAGGATTAACTGCGAATCGTTCTAGCTCCC
TGCTTGCCCATACTATATGTTTTAATTTATATTTTTTCTTTCCCCCTGGCCTTAACCGAATTTTTTCCCA
TCGCGATCTAATTCTCCCCCGCTTAATACTGACGCTCTCGCACCCATCTCTCTCCTTCTAGCCTCCGCTA
GTCAAAATTTTTGGCGTACTCACCAGTCGCCGCCCCTCGCCTCTTGCCGTGCGCGCTTCAGCAAGCCGAG
TCCTGCGTCGAGAGAGCTCCTCTGGTTTCCCTTTCGCTTTCAAGTCCCTGTTCGGGCGCCACTGCTAGAG
ATTTTCCACACTGACTAAAAGGGTCTGAGGGATCTCTAGTTACCAGAGTCACACAACAGACGGGCACACA
CTACTTGAAGCACTCAAGGCAAGCTTTATTGAGGCTTAAGCAGTGGGTTCCCTAGTTAGCCAGAGAGCTC
CCAGGCTCAGATCTGGTCTAACCAGAGAGACCCAGTACAGGCAAAAAGCAGCTGCTTATATGCAGGATCT
GAGGGCTCGCCACTCCCCAGTCCCGCCCAGGCCACGCCTCCCTGGAAAGTCCCCAGCGGAAAGTCCCTTG
TAGCAAGCTCGATATCAGCAGTTCTTGAAGTACTCCGGATGCAGCTCTCGGGCCACGTGATGAAATGCTA
GGCGGCTGTCAAACCTCCACTCTAACACTTCTCTCTCCGGGTCATCCATCCCATGCAGGCTCACAGGGTG
TAACAAGCTGGTGTTCTCTCCTTTATTGGCCTCTTCTACCTTATCTGGCTCAACTGGTACTAGCTTGTAG
CACCATCCAAAGGTCAGTGGATATCTGACCCCTGGCCCTGGTGTGTAGTTCTGCTAATCAGGGAAGTAGC
CTTGTGTGTGGTAGATCCACAGATCAAGGATATCTTGTCTTCTTTGGGAGTGAATTAGCCCTTCCAACTA
CTAAGTTTGTAGTACATATTTAACAAATACAATTTCTTTAAAATGAAAATAATTCAGAGGAATCACAGGT
TTAGAGTAAATGAAACCACAGGTAATTGGCAGTGGTAATAGGGTATGGGGTGGGAAGTTTGGGATGATTT
TGGTTAGCTTGAGTTATCCAGTTGATCCAGACATGATAAGATACATTGATGAGTTTGGACAAACCACAAC
TAGAATGCAGTGAAAAAAATGCTTTATTTGTGAAATTCGTAATCATGTCATAGCTGTTTCCTGTGTGAAA
TTGTTATCCGCTCACAATTCCACACAACATACGAGCCGGAAGCATAAAGTGTAAAGCCTGGGGTGCCTAA
TGAGTGAGCTAACTCACATTAATTGCGTTGCGCTCACTGCCCGCTTTCCAGTCGGGAAACCTGTCGTGCC
ACGGGGAGCTTTTTGCAAAAGCCTAGGCCTCCAAAAAAGCCTCCTCACTACTTCTGGAATAGCTCAGAGG
CCGAGGCGGCCTCGGCCTCTGCATAAATAAAAAAAATTAGTCAGCCATGAGCTTGCTGCATTAATGAATC
GGCCAACGCGCGGGGAGAGGCGGTTTGCGTATTGGGCGCTCTTCCGCTTCCTCGCTCACTGACTCGCTGC
GCTCGGTCGTTCGGCTGCGGCGAGCGGTATCAGCTCACTCAAAGGCGGTAATACGGTTATCCACAGAATC
AGGGGATAACGCAGGAAAGAACATGTGAGCAAAAGGCCAGCAAAAGGCCAGGAACCGTAAAAAGGCCGCG
TTGCTGGCGTTTTTCCATAGGCTCCGCCCCCCTGACGAGCATCACAAAAATCGACGCTCAAGTCAGAGGT
GGCGAAACCCGACAGGACTATAAAGATACCAGGCGTTTCCCCCTGGAAGCTCCCTCGTGCGCTCTCCTGT
TCCGACCCTGCCGCTTACCGGATACCTGTCCGCCTTTCTCCCTTCGGGAAGCGTGGCGCTTTCTCATAGC
TCACGCTGTAGGTATCTCAGTTCGGTGTAGGTCGTTCGCTCCAAGCTGGGCTGTGTGCACGAACCCCCCG
TTCAGCCCGACCGCTGCGCCTTATCCGGTAACTATCGTCTTGAGTCCAACCCGGTAAGACACGACTTATC
GCCACTGGCAGCAGCCACTGGTAACAGGATTAGCAGAGCGAGGTATGTAGGCGGTGCTACAGAGTTCTTG
AAGTGGTGGCCTAACTACGGCTACACTAGAAGAACAGTATTTGGTATCTGCGCTCTGCTGAAGCCAGTTA
CCTTCGGAAAAAGAGTTGGTAGCTCTTGATCCGGCAAACAAACCACCGCTGGTAGCGGTGGTTTTTTTGT
TTGCAAGCAGCAGATTACGCGCAGAAAAAAAGGATCTCAAGAAGATCCTTTGATCTTTTCTACGGGGTCT
GACGCTCAGTGGAACGAAAACTCACGTTAAGGGATTTTGGTCATGAGATTATCAAAAAGGATCTTCACCT
AGATCCTTTTAAATTAAAAATGAAGTTTTAAATCAATCTAAAGTATATATGAGTAAACTTGGTCTGACAG
TTACCAATGCTTAATCAGTGAGGCACCTATCTCAGCGATCTGTCTATTTCGTTCATCCATAGTTGCCTGA
CTCCCCGTCGTGTAGATAACTACGATACGGGAGGGCTTACCATCTGGCCCCAGTGCTGCAATGATACCGC
GAGACCCACGCTCACCGGCTCCAGATTTATCAGCAATAAACCAGCCAGCCGGAAGGGCCGAGCGCAGAAG
TGGTCCTGCAACTTTATCCGCCTCCATCCAGTCTATTAATTGTTGCCGGGAAGCTAGAGTAAGTAGTTCG
CCAGTTAATAGTTTGCGCAACGTTGTTGCCATTGCTACAGGCATCGTGGTGTCACGCTCGTCGTTTGGTA
TGGCTTCATTCAGCTCCGGTTCCCAACGATCAAGGCGAGTTACATGATCCCCCATGTTGTGCAAAAAAGC
GGTTAGCTCCTTCGGTCCTCCGATCGTTGTCAGAAGTAAGTTGGCCGCAGTGTTATCACTCATGGTTATG
GCAGCACTGCATAATTCTCTTACTGTCATGCCATCCGTAAGATGCTTTTCTGTGACTGGTGAGTACTCAA
CCAAGTCATTCTGAGAATAGTGTATGCGGCGACCGAGTTGCTCTTGCCCGGCGTCAACACGGGATAATAC
CGCGCCACATAGCAGAACTTTAAAAGTGCTCATCATTGGAAAACGTTCTTCGGGGCGAAAACTCTCAAGG
ATCTTACCGCTGTTGAGATCCAGTTCGATGTAACCCACTCGTGCACCCAACTGATCTTCAGCATCTTTTA
CTTTCACCAGCGTTTCTGGGTGAGCAAAAACAGGAAGGCAAAATGCCGCAAAAAAGGGAATAAGGGCGAC
ACGGAAATGTTGAATACTCATACTCTTCCTTTTTCAATATTATTGAAGCATTTATCAGGGTTATTGTCTC
ATGAGCGGATACATATTTGAATGTATTTAGAAAAATAAACAAATAGGGGTTCCGCGCACATTTCCCCGAA
AAGTGCCACCTGACGTCTAAGAAACCATTATTATCATGACATTAACCTATAAAAATAGGCGTATCACGAG
GCCCTTTCGTCTTCAAGAATGATCTAGCCCTTTCCTTAATTAACCCGGGCCTCTCACTCTCTGATATTCA
TTTCTTTGCAAGTTATAAATACTGAATAATAAGATGACATGAACTACTACTGCTAGAGATTTTCCACACT
GACTAAAAGGGTCTGAGGGATCTCTAGTTACCAGAGTCACACAACAGACGGGCACACACTACTTGAAGCA
CTCAAGGCAAGCTTTATTGAGGCTTAAGCAGTGGGTTCCCTAGTTAGCCAGAGAGCTCCCAGGCTCAGAT
CTGGTCTAACCAGAGAGACCCAGTACAAGCAAAAAGCAGATCTTGTCTTCGTTGGGAGTGAATTAGCCCT
TCCAGTCCCCCCTTTTCTTTTAAAAAGTGGCTAAGATCTACAGCTGCCTTGTAAGTCATTGGTCTTAAAG
GATCTCAGGCGGGGAGGCGGCCCAAAGGGAGATCCGACTCGTCTGAGGGCGAAGGCGAAGACGCGGAAGA
GGCCGCAGAGCCGGCAGCAGGCCGCGGGAAGGAAGGTCCGCTGGATTGAGGGCCGAAGGGACGTAGCAGA
AGGACGTCCCGCGCAGAATCCAGGTGGCAACACAGGCGAGCAGCCAAGGAAAGGACGATGATTTCCCCGA
CAACACCACGGAATTGTCAGTGCCCAACAGCCGAGCCCCTGTCCAGCAGCGGGCAAGGCAGGCGGCGATG
AGTTCCGCCGTGGCAATAGGGAGGGGGAAAGCGAAAGTCCCGGAAAGGAGCTGACAGGTGGTGGCAATGC
CCCAACCAGTGGGGGTTGCGTCAGCAAACACAGTGCACACCACGCCACGTTGCCTGACAACGGGCCACAA
CTCCTCATAAAGAGACAGCAACCAGGATTTATACAAGGAGGAGAAAATGAAAGCCATACGGGAAGCAATA
GCATGATACAAAGGCATTAAAGCAGCGTATCCACATAGCGTAAAAGGAGCAACATAGTTAAGAATACCAG
TCAATCTTTCACAAATTTTGTAATCCAGAGGTTGATTAGGATCTATCGCGATAAGCTTGATATCGAATTG
GGAGGGACTAAACAACAACAATTGCATTCATTTTATGTTTCAGGTTCAGGGGGAGGTGTGGGAGGTTTTT
TAAAGCAAGTAAAACCTCTACAAATGTGGTATGGCTGATTATGATCTAGAGTCGCGGCCGCTTTACTTGT
ACATCAGAAGAACTCGTCAAGAAGGCGATAGAAGGCGATGCGCTGCGAATCGGGAGCGGCGATACCGTAA
AGCACGAGGAAGCGGTCAGCCCATTCGCCGCCAAGCTCTTCAGCAATATCACGGGTAGCCAACGCTATGT
CCTGATAGCGGTCCGCCACACCCAGCCGGCCACAGTCGATGAATCCAGAAAAGCGGCCATTTTCCACCAT
GATATTCGGCAAGCAGGCATCGCCATGGGTCACGACGAGATCCTCGCCGTCGGGCATGCTCGCCTTGAGC
CTGGCGAACAGTTCGGCTGGCGCGAGCCCCTGATGCTCTTCGTCCAGATCATCCTGATCGACAAGACCGG
CTTCCATCCGAGTACGTGCTCGCTCGATGCGATGTTTCGCTTGGTGGTCGAATGGGCAGGTAGCCGGATC
AAGCGTATGCAGCCGCCGCATTGCATCAGCCATGATGGATACTTTCTCGGCAGGAGCAAGGTGAGATGAC
AGGAGATCCTGCCCCGGCACTTCGCCCAATAGCAGCCAGTCCCTTCCCGCTTCAGTGACAACGTCGAGCA
CAGCTGCGCAAGGAACGCCCGTCGTGGCCAGCCACGATAGCCGCGCTGCCTCGTCTTGCAGTTCATTCAG
GGCACCGGACAGGTCGGTCTTGACAAAAAGAACCGGGCGCCCCTGCGCTGACAGCCGGAACACGGCGGCA
TCAGAGCAGCCGATTGTCTGTTGTGCCCAGTCATAGCCGAATAGCCTCTCCACCCAAGCGGCCGGAGAAC
CTGCGTGCAATCCATCTTGTTCAATCATGGTGGACCGGTAAGCTTATCATCGTGTTTTTCAAAGGAAAAC
CACGTCCCCGTGGTTCGGGGGGCCTAGACGTTTTTTTAACCTCGACTAAACACATGTAAAGCATGTGCAC
CGAGGCCCCAGATCAGATCCCATACAATGGGGTACCTTCTGGGCATCCTTCAGCCCCTTGTTGAATACGC
TTGAGGAGAGCCATTTGACTCTTTCCACAACTATCCAACTCACAACGTGGCACTGGGGTTGTGCCGCCTT
TGCAGGTGTATCTTATACACGTGGCTTTTGGCCGCAGAGGCACCTGTCGCCAGGTGGGGGGTTCCGCTGC
CTGCAAAGGGTCGCTACAGACGTTGTTTGTCTTCAAGAAGCTTCCAGAGGAACTGCTTCCTTCACGACAT
TCAACAGACCTTGCATTCCTTTGGCGAGAGGGGAAAGACCCCTAGGAATGCTCGTCAAGAAGACAGGGCC
AGGTTTCCGGGCCCTCACATTGCCAAAAGACGGCAATATGGTGGAAAATAACATATAGACAAACGCACAC
CGGCCTTATTCCAAGCGGCTTCGGCCAGTAACGTTAGGGGGGGGGGAGGGAGAGGGGGGGGGGGGAGAGG
GGCGGAATTCCTCTAGTGCGGCCGCGGATCCTTACTTAGTTACCCGGGGAGCATGTCAAGGTCAAAATCG
TCAAGAGCGTCAGCAGGCAGCATATCAAGGTCAAAGTCGTCAAGGGCATCGGCTGGGAGCATGTCTAAGT
CAAAATCGTCAAGGGCGTCGGTCGGCCCGCCGCTTTCGCACTTTAGCTGTTTCTCCAGGCCACATATGAT
TAGTTCCAGGCCGAAAAGGAAGGCAGGTTCGGCTCCCTGCCGGTCGAACAGCTCAATTGCTTGTCTCAGA
AGTGGGGGCATAGAATCGGTGGTAGGTGTCTCTCTTTCCTCTTTTGCTACTTGATGCTCCTGTTCCTCCA
ATACGCAGCCCAGTGTAAAGTGGCCCACGGCGGACAGAGCGTACAGTGCGTTCTCCAGGGAGAAGCCTTG
CTGACACAGGAACGCGAGCTGATTTTCCAGGGTTTCGTACTGTTTCTCTGTTGGGCGGGTGCCGAGATGC
ACTTTAGCCCCGTCGCGATGTGAGAGGAGAGCACAGCGGTATGACTTGGCGTTGTTCCGCAGAAAGTCTT
GCCATGACTCGCCTTCCAGGGGGCAGAAGTGGGTATGATGCCTGTCCAGCATCTCGATTGGCAGGGCATC
GAGCAGGGCCCGCTTGTTCTTCACGTGCCAGTACAGGGTAGGCTGCTCAACTCCCAGCTTTTGAGCGAGT
TTCCTTGTCGTCAGGCCTTCGATACCGACACCATTGAGTAATTCCAGAGCTCCGTTTATGACTTTGCTCT
TGTCCAGTCTAGACATGGTGAATTCGACTGCAGGACCGGTACGGGGTGGAGATCCGAGCTCGGTACCAAG
CTTCGTCTAACAAAAAAGCCAAAAACGGCCAGAATTTAGCGGACAATTTACTAGTCTAACACTGAAAATT
ACATATTGACCCAAATGATTACATTTCAAAAGGTGCCTAAAAAACTTCACAAAACACACTCGCCAACCCC
GAGCGCATAGTTCAAAACCGGAGCTTCAGCTACTTAAGAAGATAGGTACATAAAACCGACCAAAGAAACT
GACGCCTCACTTATCCCTCCCCTCACCAGAGGTCCGGCGCCTGTCGATTCAGGAGAGCCTACCCTAGGCC
CGAACCCTGCGTCCTGCGACGGAGAAAAGCCTACCGCACACCTACCGGCAGGTGGCCCCACCCTGCATTA
TAAGCCAACAGAACGGGTGACGTCACGACACGACGAGGGCGCGCGCTCCCAAAGGTACGGGTGCACTGCC
CAACGGCACCGCCATAACTGCCGCCCCCGCAACAGACGACAAACCGAGTTCTCCAGTCAGTGACAAACTT
CACGTCAGGGTCCCCAGATGGTGCCCCAGCCCATCTCACCCGAATAAGAGCTTTCCCGCATTAGCGAAGG
CCTCAAGACCTTGGGTTCTTGCCGCCCACCATGCCCCCCACCTTGTTTCAACGACCTCACAGCCCGCCTC
ACAAGCGTCTTCCATTCAAGACTCGGGAACAGCCGCCATTTTGCTGCGCTCCCCCCAACCCCCAGTTCAG
GGCAACCTTGCTCGCGGACCCAGACTACAGCCCTTGGCGGTCTCTCCACACGCTTCCGTCCCACCGAGCG
GCCCGGCGGCCACGAAAGCCCCGGCCAGCCCAGCAGCCCGCTACTCACCAAGTGACGATCACAGCGATCC
ACAAACAAGAACCGCGACCCAAATCCCGGCTGCGACGGAACTAGCTGTGCCACACCCGGCGCGTCCTTAT
ATAATCATCGGCGTTCACCGCCCCACGGAGATCCCTCCGCAGAATCGCCGAGAAGGGACTACTTTTCCTC
GCCTGTTCCGCTCTCTGGAAAGAAAACCAGTGCCCTAGAGTCACCCAAGTCCCGTCCTAAAATGTCCTTC
TGCTGATACTGGGGTTCTAAGGCCGAGTCTTATGAGCAGCGGGCCGCTGTCCTGAGCGTCCGGGCGGAAG
GATCAGGACGCTCGCTGCGCCCTTCGTCTGACGTGGCAGCGCTCGCCGTGAGGAGGGGGGCGCCCGCGGG
AGGCGCCAAAACCCGGCGCGGAGGCCAGATCTTGGGTGGGTTACTCCAGACTGCCTTGGGAAAAGCGCCT
CCCCTACCCGGTAGAATTTCTAGTTTAATTAATCATTACTAAGCGTAGTCTGGGACGTCGTATGGGTATT
CGAACCGCGGGCCCTCTAGACTCGAGCGGCCGCCACTGTGCTGGATATCAACCACTTTGTACAAGAAAGC
TGGGTCTAGATATCTCGAGTCAGGTACACGGCTTTTCCATGCTTGGCCTTGTGAGTGAGAGTCGGTGACA
AATCTCGTTGCACTCGACGTGTTGATTGTTGAAGAAATAGAAGATGCCCCTTTTACCGAAGTTAGTGGTA
AAGACCTTTTGGTCCACTGAATGGATTTGTGGGTCGGTCAAATAAATCAGGCCCTTACCGTTTCCAGTCA
CCCATCCCTGCAGGTCTACGACGACGTCCCTGTGGTTGCTGAATTCGTATGAGAAGTGCCCGTATGCGAG
CCCGTACTCAGTTGCCTTATACTCCGTCTTAACGACCTTAGTATTGTTGGAAAGCTTGACGAACTCGCCG
AGGATATATGGTTCAACGCTAATGCAACCTTTAATGGTTTTATCTTCCAGTATGAGCAGGATCGTAGACG
GTATATAAAAGATTTGAGTTGGTATATTCTGCTCGTACAGCCTTTTATTGAACTCAGTGACGTAATGTTG
GGCAGTCATTTGCCTTTCAACGTCCGTAAAATGATGCCAAAGGCCTTTCTGTTCTTTGTAATCCTTACCT
ACGTATCGTCCGAGTATCTCCTCTTGGTGCAGGTGGTGCACCCAGAAGGCGTTTCGCTGTCGACCCTTCT
TCTTGACGGTGAGATAATCGCCCAGGTACACGATGGTCTCTTGAGCTGTCCACAACTCGCTCTTCTTGGA
GTACTTCAGAAGCAGGGCGCTGTGAGCGCGATGCAGCTGGGACGGTTTGAATACACCTGTGTTTTCGAGC
CTTTGGAAAAGCCAGTCGTGGCGGACGCCGGCCAGAAGTTTCTCGAAATCGTCGGGCTGCAGTGTTCGTG
CTTCGAGAATTTCCTTTCGCATTTTACCAGGCAGAGAGACCCAGCTGCTGCCTGAAGAGTTGAGGTAACT
CCATGGAGAATCGCCTTCTGAGGACCCGCTACTGAACGCTGGGGACTTCAACCACCAGACAGAGCTAGAG
GAACTATTTTGACTACAATTCAACATATTGCCTGGTTGGTTGCCCTCTTCGGTTGTTGTACAATCTTCTG
AAAGCACGGGGAAAAGTATATTCCCTGACACTGAACTGTTTGGTGTTTCAGCTCTTTGTCCTGGGGGTTG
CCTGAGTATACATAATCGGTGACTACCATGGCCGTTGGTACAAGGCACGTCCATAGAATCCAGCAACTGT
CCTTCTTCGTCAACGGTAGAAGCGTCGGGATCAATCCCTTGTTCGGCTACGGGCCCGCCGCTCTTGCGTG
AATCGGGGTTCTGGACGGGCCAGTTTGGAGTAAAGCTTGAGCAAGGGAGCATGCTGATATTCCCGAGGGA
GTTATGCAAAACACGATGGAAATCCAATGGGGCGTCCTCGGTGGACTCAGCAGTCTCGCCCTCAGGATCC
ACCCAACTCGGTGAGGCCTTGAACGTTGGCCCAGCTCCCCTCTCAGAGATCTCCTCGCCTTGTTCCTTGC
CTTGCCGATCCTTCACGTCACAATTAGTCTCGGGGAATTCCACGATGATCTCGAATGCCTCTTCCTTCTG
CACGCTGGGGTGCGTACCCATGTTCTTAGGGCGGCCGGAGTCGGAGCTCCATGATGCTGACCTGTAACTT
GGCCTAGAATGTGCGCTGGTGTTCCGAGGGCCCATGTTCCTTACCTCTTGAATGCCCTCGGGCGCGCCCT
CAAGCAGGCCAGCTCCGGGCGCCAGAAAGATACCAGGCGTGTTGTGGGGACTAAAAGGAGTAAGCGGCAT
TTGCTGTTGAGGTTGGTTCTGGCTCGGTTCCAGGTTATCGTTATTTGGCTCTTGCAAGCTCAGGTCGTGC
AGTTGGGAGTGAAGACTGTGCATGGCCCGCCCTTCCCGATCGTTTTCCAGTTCTTCGCTCAGAGCGGTAG
AGCATTGTGTATCAACGAGGTGCTCCTTCCCTGGTTCCTTCCTCGCGGATCTATCATCCACATGGTAGTT
TACCTCTTCCCAGGACGCGCTGCTTGAGAAGCCACTCAGATTAGACCACGCGGATGATGTTTGGGACCCA
GAAAGGGATTTATTAAACACGGCCCCTTCTCCGT
